Addgene plasmid #228474: pGWB602-MpPHOT-3xFLAG
Purpose: MpPHOT-3xFLAG under the control of the cauliflower mosaic virus (CaMV) 35S promoter (for Agrobacterium-mediated genetic transformation.)
Depositing lab: Yutaka Kodama. Depositing organization: Utsunomiya University. Publication: The ER membrane-bending protein RETICULON facilitates chloroplast relocation movement in Marchantia polymorpha. Ishikawa K, Konno R, Hirano S, Fujii Y, Fujiwara M, Fukao Y, Kodama Y. Plant J. 2022 Apr 27. doi: 10.1111/tpj.15787. PubMed 35476214.
Backbone
  Vector backbone: pGWB602
  Vector type: Bacterial Expression, Plant Expression
Growth in bacteria
  Bacterial resistance: Spectinomycin, 50 μg/mL
  Growth temperature: 37°C
  Growth strain: DH5alpha
  Copy number: Unknown
Gene/Insert
  Gene/Insert name: MpPHOT-3xFLAG
Terms and licenses: Academic/Nonprofit Terms; Industry Terms: Not Available to Industry
How to cite: pGWB602-MpPHOT-3xFLAG was a gift from Yutaka Kodama (Addgene plasmid # 228474 ; http://n2t.net/addgene:228474 ; RRID:Addgene_228474)
