[The description below was written by a language model from this plasmid's Addgene catalogue record and pLannotate feature annotations shown in this document.]
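Description:
pGWB602-MpPHOT-3xFLAG is a Gateway-derived binary T-DNA vector built on the pGWB602 backbone for Agrobacterium-mediated plant transformation. The associated publication concerns chloroplast relocation movement in the liverwort Marchantia polymorpha. The plasmid carries two replication systems. A ColE1/pBR322-type origin with the bom mobilisation region supports propagation in E. coli, and the pVS1 oriV with its RepA replication and StaA stability proteins supports maintenance in Agrobacterium. Bacterial selection is by spectinomycin through the aadA (SmR) gene, which appears to be driven by a class 1 integron Pc promoter fragment.

The region bounded by the nopaline-type left and right T-DNA border repeats contains two plant cassettes. Next to the left border is a NOS promoter–bar (BlpR)–NOS terminator unit, which confers phosphinothricin/bialaphos resistance for selecting transformed plant tissue. The payload lies on the opposite strand. An enhanced CaMV 35S promoter spans the numbering origin of the circular record and is followed by the TMV Ω translational enhancer. This drives the MpPHOT coding sequence, which is fused at its C-terminus to three tandem FLAG epitopes and terminated by a NOS terminator. The insert is flanked by attB1 and attB2 sites, consistent with transfer from an entry clone by an LR reaction. The annotation tool labels the coding sequence by homology to rice PHOT2, a blue-light receptor kinase that regulates chloroplast relocation among other responses, and this match covers only part of the interval between attB1 and the tags. The catalogue entry identifies the gene as MpPHOT.

The construct provides constitutive expression of epitope-tagged phototropin in plants. This arrangement is suited to immunodetection or affinity purification of the photoreceptor and its partners, although the record does not specify the exact experimental use.
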