Features (pLannotate 1.2.2; 32 found; start..end, strand, type, name):
      1..127     -  promoter       CaMV 35S promoter (enhanced) (fragment): cauliflower mosaic virus 35S promoter with a duplicated enhancer region
    160..314     +  CDS            lacZα (fragment): LacZα fragment of β-galactosidase; lacZ fragment
    380..404     +  misc_feature   RB T-DNA repeat: right border repeat from nopaline C58 T-DNA
    744..1145    +  CDS            Y4CG_SINFN (fragment): Protein inferred from homology: Swiss-Prot protein existence level 3. From Sinorhizobium fredii (strain NBRC 101917 / NGR234).
   1705..2334    +  CDS            pVS1 StaA: stability protein from the Pseudomonas plasmid pVS1 (Heeb et al., 2000)
   2763..3836    +  CDS            pVS1 RepA: replication protein from the Pseudomonas plasmid pVS1 (Heeb et al., 2000)
   3902..4096    +  rep_origin     pVS1 oriV: origin of replication for the Pseudomonas plasmid pVS1 (Heeb et al., 2000)
   4299..4338    +  CDS            rop (fragment): Rop protein, which maintains plasmids at low copy number; rop
   4440..4580    +  misc_feature   bom: basis of mobility region from pBR322
   4766..5354    -  rep_origin     ori: high-copy-number ColE1/pMB1/pBR322/pUC origin of replication
   5600..6387    -  CDS            SmR (fragment): aminoglycoside adenylyltransferase (Murphy, 1985); aadA; confers resistance to spectinomycin and streptomycin
   6398..6454    -  CDS            GmR (fragment): gentamycin acetyltransferase; aacC1; confers resistance to gentamycin
   6630..6653    -  promoter       Pc promoter (fragment): intI1 (promoter lies within the coding sequence); class 1 integron promoter
   6912..6936    +  misc_feature   LB T-DNA repeat: left border repeat from nopaline C58 T-DNA
   7033..7362    +  CDS            tnpA (fragment): TN5P_ECOLX - Also known as tnp. Experimental evidence at protein level: Swiss-Prot protein existence level 1. Mediates transposition of transposon Tn5 by a 'cut and paste' mechanism. First, the monomeric transposase binds the 19 bp inverted DNA repeats flanking the transposon. Then, dimerization of the DNA- bound transposase creates a synaptic DNA complex. After nicking of the first DNA strand, excision of the transposon proceeds through a series of intermediates. The transposase then mediates the insertion of the transposon at a new site by strand transfer. The activity of the wild- type tran
   7442..7621    +  promoter       NOS promoter: nopaline synthase promoter
   7673..8224    +  CDS            BlpR: phosphinothricin acetyltransferase; Streptomyces hygroscopicus bar; confers resistance to bialophos or phosphinothricin
   8239..8352    +  CDS            bah (fragment): BAH_STRHY - Protein inferred from homology: Swiss-Prot protein existence level 3. This protein removes the N-acetyl group from bialaphos as one of the final steps of the bialaphos biosynthetic pathway. From Streptomyces hygroscopicus.
   8384..8636    +  terminator     NOS terminator: nopaline synthase terminator and poly(A) signal
   8672..8693    +  protein_bind   CAP binding site: CAP binding activates transcription in the presence of cAMP. E. coli catabolite activator protein
   8708..8738    +  promoter       lac promoter: promoter for the E. coli lac operon
   8742..8764    +  protein_bind   lac operator (fragment): The lac repressor binds to the lac operator to inhibit transcription in E. coli. This inhibition can be relieved by adding lactose or isopropyl-β-D-thiogalactopyranoside (IPTG). lac repressor encoded by lacI
   8819..9071    -  terminator     NOS terminator: nopaline synthase terminator and poly(A) signal
   9103..9127    +  protein_bind   attB2: mutant version of attB; recombination site for the Gateway® BP reaction BP Clonase™
   9143..9166    -  CDS            FLAG: FLAG® epitope tag, followed by an enterokinase cleavage site
   9167..9190    -  CDS            FLAG: FLAG® epitope tag, followed by an enterokinase cleavage site
   9191..9214    -  CDS            FLAG: FLAG® epitope tag, followed by an enterokinase cleavage site
   9281..11893   -  CDS            PHOT2: PHOT2_ORYSJ - Experimental evidence at protein level: Swiss-Prot protein existence level 1. Protein kinase that acts as a blue light photoreceptor in a signal-transduction pathway for phototropic responses. Regulates a wide range of physiological activities in plants that maximize the efficiency of photosynthesis, such as chloroplast relocations, stomata opening, and leaf expansion (By similarity). From Oryza sativa subsp. japonica (Rice).
  12577..12601   -  protein_bind   attB1: mutant version of attB; recombination site for the Gateway® BP reaction BP Clonase™
  12615..12668   -  misc_feature   TMV Ω: translational enhancer from the tobacco mosaic virus 5'-leader sequence (Gallie et al., 1988)
  12690..13241   -  promoter       CaMV 35S promoter (enhanced) (fragment): cauliflower mosaic virus 35S promoter with a duplicated enhancer region
  12698..12744   -  promoter       minimal CaMV 35S promoter: minimal 35S promoter from cauliflower mosaic virus
>Addgene plasmid #228474 | pGWB602-MpPHOT-3xFLAG | addgene full sequence | sequence record 456252 | Addgene NGS Result
GGCAATGGAATCCGAGGAGGTTTCCCGATATTACCCTTTGTTGAAAAGTCTCAATAGCCCTTTGGTCTTC
TGAGACTGTATCTTTGATATTCTTGGAGTAGACGAGAGTGTCGTGCTCCACCATGTTGGCAAGCTGCTCT
AGCCAATACGCAAGCTTGGCACTGGCCGTCGTTTTACAACGTCGTGACTGGGAAAACCCTGGCGTTACCC
AACTTAATCGCCTTGCAGCACATCCCCCTTTCGCCAGCTGGCGTAATAGCGAAGAGGCCCGCACCGATCG
CCCTTCCCAACAGTTGCGCAGCCTGAATGGCGAATGCTAGAGCAGCTTGAGCTTGGATCAGATTGTCGTT
TCCCGCCTTCAGTTTAAACTATCAGTGTTTGACAGGATATATTGGCGGGTAAACCTAAGAGAAAAGAGCG
TTTATTAGAATAATCGGATATTTAAAAGGGCGTGAAAAGGTTTATCCGTTCGTCCATTTGTATGTGCATG
CCAACCACAGGGTTCCCCTCGGGATCAAAGTACTTTGATCCAACCCCTCCGCTGCTATAGTGCAGTCGGC
TTCTGACGTTCAGTGCAGCCGTCTTCTGAAAACGACATGTCGCACAAGTCCTAAGTTACGCGACAGGCTG
CCGCCCTGCCCTTTTCCTGGCGTTTTCTTGTCGCGTGTTTTAGTCGCATAAAGTAGAATACTTGCGACTA
GAACCGGAGACATTACGCCATGAACAAGAGCGCCGCCGCTGGCCTGCTGGGCTATGCCCGCGTCAGCACC
GACGACCAGGACTTGACCAACCAACGGGCCGAACTGCACGCGGCCGGCTGCACCAAGCTGTTTTCCGAGA
AGATCACCGGCACCAGGCGCGACCGCCCGGAGCTGGCCAGGATGCTTGACCACCTACGCCCTGGCGACGT
TGTGACAGTGACCAGGCTAGACCGCCTGGCCCGCAGCACCCGCGACCTACTGGACATTGCCGAGCGCATC
CAGGAGGCCGGCGCGGGCCTGCGTAGCCTGGCAGAGCCGTGGGCCGACACCACCACGCCGGCCGGCCGCA
TGGTGTTGACCGTGTTCGCCGGCATTGCCGAGTTCGAGCGTTCCCTAATCATCGACCGCACCCGGAGCGG
GCGCGAGGCCGCCAAGGCCCGAGGCGTGAAGTTTGGCCCCCGCCCTACCCTCACCCCGGCACAGATCGCG
CACGCCCGCGAGCTGATCGACCAGGAAGGCCGCACCGTGAAAGAGGCGGCTGCACTGCTTGGCGTGCATC
GCTCGACCCTGTACCGCGCACTTGAGCGCAGCGAGGAAGTGACGCCCACCGAGGCCAGGCGGCGCGGTGC
CTTCCGTGAGGACGCATTGACCGAGGCCGACGCCCTGGCGGCCGCCGAGAATGAACGCCAAGAGGAACAA
GCATGAAACCGCACCAGGACGGCCAGGACGAACCGTTTTTCATTACCGAAGAGATCGAGGCGGAGATGAT
CGCGGCCGGGTACGTGTTCGAGCCGCCCGCGCACGTCTCAACCGTGCGGCTGCATGAAATCCTGGCCGGT
TTGTCTGATGCCAAGCTGGCGGCCTGGCCGGCCAGCTTGGCCGCTGAAGAAACCGAGCGCCGCCGTCTAA
AAAGGTGATGTGTATTTGAGTAAAACAGCTTGCGTCATGCGGTCGCTGCGTATATGATGCGATGAGTAAA
TAAACAAATACGCAAGGGGAACGCATGAAGGTTATCGCTGTACTTAACCAGAAAGGCGGGTCAGGCAAGA
CGACCATCGCAACCCATCTAGCCCGCGCCCTGCAACTCGCCGGGGCCGATGTTCTGTTAGTCGATTCCGA
TCCCCAGGGCAGTGCCCGCGATTGGGCGGCCGTGCGGGAAGATCAACCGCTAACCGTTGTCGGCATCGAC
CGCCCGACGATTGACCGCGACGTGAAGGCCATCGGCCGGCGCGACTTCGTAGTGATCGACGGAGCGCCCC
AGGCGGCGGACTTGGCTGTGTCCGCGATCAAGGCAGCCGACTTCGTGCTGATTCCGGTGCAGCCAAGCCC
TTACGACATATGGGCCACCGCCGACCTGGTGGAGCTGGTTAAGCAGCGCATTGAGGTCACGGATGGAAGG
CTACAAGCGGCCTTTGTCGTGTCGCGGGCGATCAAAGGCACGCGCATCGGCGGTGAGGTTGCCGAGGCGC
TGGCCGGGTACGAGCTGCCCATTCTTGAGTCCCGTATCACGCAGCGCGTGAGCTACCCAGGCACTGCCGC
CGCCGGCACAACCGTTCTTGAATCAGAACCCGAGGGCGACGCTGCCCGCGAGGTCCAGGCGCTGGCCGCT
GAAATTAAATCAAAACTCATTTGAGTTAATGAGGTAAAGAGAAAATGAGCAAAAGCACAAACACGCTAAG
TGCCGGCCGTCCGAGCGCACGCAGCAGCAAGGCTGCAACGTTGGCCAGCCTGGCAGACACGCCAGCCATG
AAGCGGGTCAACTTTCAGTTGCCGGCGGAGGATCACACCAAGCTGAAGATGTACGCGGTACGCCAAGGCA
AGACCATTACCGAGCTGCTATCTGAATACATCGCGCAGCTACCAGAGTAAATGAGCAAATGAATAAATGA
GTAGATGAATTTTAGCGGCTAAAGGAGGCGGCATGGAAAATCAAGAACAACCAGGCACCGACGCCGTGGA
ATGCCCCATGTGTGGAGGAACGGGCGGTTGGCCAGGCGTAAGCGGCTGGGTTGTCTGCCGGCCCTGCAAT
GGCACTGGAACCCCCAAGCCCGAGGAATCGGCGTGAGCGGTCGCAAACCATCCGGCCCGGTACAAATCGG
CGCGGCGCTGGGTGATGACCTGGTGGAGAAGTTGAAGGCCGCGCAGGCCGCCCAGCGGCAACGCATCGAG
GCAGAAGCACGCCCCGGTGAATCGTGGCAAGCGGCCGCTGATCGAATCCGCAAAGAATCCCGGCAACCGC
CGGCAGCCGGTGCGCCGTCGATTAGGAAGCCGCCCAAGGGCGACGAGCAACCAGATTTTTTCGTTCCGAT
GCTCTATGACGTGGGCACCCGCGATAGTCGCAGCATCATGGACGTGGCCGTTTTCCGTCTGTCGAAGCGT
GACCGACGAGCTGGCGAGGTGATCCGCTACGAGCTTCCAGACGGGCACGTAGAGGTTTCCGCAGGGCCGG
CCGGCATGGCCAGTGTGTGGGATTACGACCTGGTACTGATGGCGGTTTCCCATCTAACCGAATCCATGAA
CCGATACCGGGAAGGGAAGGGAGACAAGCCCGGCCGCGTGTTCCGTCCACACGTTGCGGACGTACTCAAG
TTCTGCCGGCGAGCCGATGGCGGAAAGCAGAAAGACGACCTGGTAGAAACCTGCATTCGGTTAAACACCA
CGCACGTTGCCATGCAGCGTACGAAGAAGGCCAAGAACGGCCGCCTGGTGACGGTATCCGAGGGTGAAGC
CTTGATTAGCCGCTACAAGATCGTAAAGAGCGAAACCGGGCGGCCGGAGTACATCGAGATCGAGCTAGCT
GATTGGATGTACCGCGAGATCACAGAAGGCAAGAACCCGGACGTGCTGACGGTTCACCCCGATTACTTTT
TGATCGATCCCGGCATCGGCCGTTTTCTCTACCGCCTGGCACGCCGCGCCGCAGGCAAGGCAGAAGCCAG
ATGGTTGTTCAAGACGATCTACGAACGCAGTGGCAGCGCCGGAGAGTTCAAGAAGTTCTGTTTCACCGTG
CGCAAGCTGATCGGGTCAAATGACCTGCCGGAGTACGATTTGAAGGAGGAGGCGGGGCAGGCTGGCCCGA
TCCTAGTCATGCGCTACCGCAACCTGATCGAGGGCGAAGCATCCGCCGGTTCCTAATGTACGGAGCAGAT
GCTAGGGCAAATTGCCCTAGCAGGGGAAAAAGGTCGAAAAGGTCTCTTTCCTGTGGATAGCACGTACATT
GGGAACCCAAAGCCGTACATTGGGAACCGGAACCCGTACATTGGGAACCCAAAGCCGTACATTGGGAACC
GGTCACACATGTAAGTGACTGATATAAAAGAGAAAAAAGGCGATTTTTCCGCCTAAAACTCTTTAAAACT
TATTAAAACTCTTAAAACCCGCCTGGCCTGTGCATAACTGTCTGGCCAGCGCACAGCCGAAGAGCTGCAA
AAAGCGCCTACCCTTCGGTCGCTGCGCTCCCTACGCCCCGCCGCTTCGCGTCGGCCTATCGCGGCCGCTG
GCCGCTCAAAAATGGCTGGCCTACGGCCAGGCAATCTACCAGGGCGCGGACAAGCCGCGCCGTCGCCACT
CGACCGCCGGCGCCCACATCAAGGCACCCTGCCTCGCGCGTTTCGGTGATGACGGTGAAAACCTCTGACA
CATGCAGCTCCCGGAGACGGTCACAGCTTGTCTGTAAGCGGATGCCGGGAGCAGACAAGCCCGTCAGGGC
GCGTCAGCGGGTGTTGGCGGGTGTCGGGGCGCAGCCATGACCCAGTCACGTAGCGATAGCGGAGTGTATA
CTGGCTTAACTATGCGGCATCAGAGCAGATTGTACTGAGAGTGCACCATATGCGGTGTGAAATACCGCAC
AGATGCGTAAGGAGAAAATACCGCATCAGGCGCTCTTCCGCTTCCTCGCTCACTGACTCGCTGCGCTCGG
TCGTTCGGCTGCGGCGAGCGGTATCAGCTCACTCAAAGGCGGTAATACGGTTATCCACAGAATCAGGGGA
TAACGCAGGAAAGAACATGTGAGCAAAAGGCCAGCAAAAGGCCAGGAACCGTAAAAAGGCCGCGTTGCTG
GCGTTTTTCCATAGGCTCCGCCCCCCTGACGAGCATCACAAAAATCGACGCTCAAGTCAGAGGTGGCGAA
ACCCGACAGGACTATAAAGATACCAGGCGTTTCCCCCTGGAAGCTCCCTCGTGCGCTCTCCTGTTCCGAC
CCTGCCGCTTACCGGATACCTGTCCGCCTTTCTCCCTTCGGGAAGCGTGGCGCTTTCTCATAGCTCACGC
TGTAGGTATCTCAGTTCGGTGTAGGTCGTTCGCTCCAAGCTGGGCTGTGTGCACGAACCCCCCGTTCAGC
CCGACCGCTGCGCCTTATCCGGTAACTATCGTCTTGAGTCCAACCCGGTAAGACACGACTTATCGCCACT
GGCAGCAGCCACTGGTAACAGGATTAGCAGAGCGAGGTATGTAGGCGGTGCTACAGAGTTCTTGAAGTGG
TGGCCTAACTACGGCTACACTAGAAGGACAGTATTTGGTATCTGCGCTCTGCTGAAGCCAGTTACCTTCG
GAAAAAGAGTTGGTAGCTCTTGATCCGGCAAACAAACCACCGCTGGTAGCGGTGGTTTTTTTGTTTGCAA
GCAGCAGATTACGCGCAGAAAAAAAGGATCTCAAGAAGATCCTTTGATCTTTTCTACGGGGTCTGACGCT
CAGTGGAACGAAAACTCACGTTAAGGGATTTTGGTCATGCATGATATATCTCCCAATTTGTGTAGGGCTT
ATTATGCACGCTTAAAAATAATAAAAGCAGACTTGACCTGATAGTTTGGCTGTGAGCAATTATGTGCTTA
GTGCATCTAACGCTTGAGTTAAGCCGCGCCGCGAAGCGGCGTCGGCTTGAACGAATTTCTAGCTAGACAT
TATTTGCCGACTACCTTGGTGATCTCGCCTTTCACGTAGTGGACAAATTCTTCCAACTGATCTGCGCGCG
AGGCCAAGCGATCTTCTTCTTGTCCAAGATAAGCCTGTCTAGCTTCAAGTATGACGGGCTGATACTGGGC
CGGCAGGCGCTCCATTGCCCAGTCGGCAGCGACATCCTTCGGCGCGATTTTGCCGGTTACTGCGCTGTAC
CAAATGCGGGACAACGTAAGCACTACATTTCGCTCATCGCCAGCCCAGTCGGGCGGCGAGTTCCATAGCG
TTAAGGTTTCATTTAGCGCCTCAAATAGATCCTGTTCAGGAACCGGATCAAAGAGTTCCTCCGCCGCTGG
ACCTACCAAGGCAACGCTATGTTCTCTTGCTTTTGTCAGCAAGATAGCCAGATCAATGTCGATCGTGGCT
GGCTCGAAGATACCTGCAAGAATGTCATTGCGCTGCCATTCTCCAAATTGCAGTTCGCGCTTAGCTGGAT
AACGCCACGGAATGATGTCGTCGTGCACAACAATGGTGACTTCTACAGCGCGGAGAATCTCGCTCTCTCC
AGGGGAAGCCGAAGTTTCCAAAAGGTCGTTGATCAAAGCTCGCCGCGTTGTTTCATCAAGCCTTACGGTC
ACCGTAACCAGCAAATCAATATCACTGTGTGGCTTCAGGCCGCCATCCACTGCGGAGCCGTACAAATGTA
CGGCCAGCAACGTCGGTTCGAGATGGCGCTCGATGACGCCAACTACCTCTGATAGTTGAGTCGATACTTC
GGCGATCACCGCTTCCCCCATGATGTTTAACTTTGTTTTAGGGCGACTGCCCTGCTGCGTAACATCGTTG
CTGCTCCATAACATCAAACATCGACCCACGGCGTAACGCGCTTGCTGCTTGGATGCCCGAGGCATAGACT
GTACCCCAAAAAAACAGTCATAACAAGCCATGAAAACCGCCACTGCGCCGTTACCACCGCTGCGTTCGGT
CAAGGTTCTGGACCAGTTGCGTGAGCGCATACGCTACTTGCATTACAGCTTACGAACCGAACAGGCTTAT
GTCCACTGGGTTCGTGCCCGAATTGATCACAGGCAGCAACGCTCTGTCATCGTTACAATCAACATGCTAC
CCTCCGCGAGATCATCCGTGTTTCAAACCCGGCAGCTTAGTTGCCGTTCTTCCGAATAGCATCGGTAACA
TGAGCAAAGTCTGCCGCCTTACAACGGCTCTCCCGCTGACGCCGTCCCGGACTGATGGGCTGCCTGTATC
GAGTGGTGATTTTGTGCCGAGCTGCCGGTCGGGGAGCTGTTGGCTGGCTGGTGGCAGGATATATTGTGGT
GTAAACAAATTGACGCTTAGACAACTTAATAACACATTGCGGACGTTTTTAATGTACTGAATTAACGCCG
AATTAGGCTGAATTTATTTCTATTAATCTCGACGGATCAGCTTCACGCTGCCGCAAGCACTCAGGGCGCA
AGGGCTGCTAAAGGAAGCGGAACACGTAGAAAGCCAGTCCGCAGAAACGGTGCTGACCCCGGATGAATGT
CAGCTACTGGGCTATCTGGACAAGGGAAAACGCAAGCGCAAAGAGAAAGCAGGTAGCTTGCAGTGGGCTT
ACATGGCGATAGCTAGACTGGGCGGTTTTATGGACAGCAAGCGAACCGGAATTGCCAGCTGGGGCGCCCT
CTGGTAAGGTTGGGAAGCCCTGCAAAGTAAACTGGATGGCTTTCTTGCCGCCAAGGATCTGATGGCGCAG
GGGATCAAGATCATGAGCGGAGAATTAAGGGAGTCACGTTATGACCCCCGCCGATGACGCGGGACAAGCC
GTTTTACGTTTGGAACTGACAGAACCGCAACGTTGAAGGAGCCACTCAGCCGCGGGTTTCTGGAGTTTAA
TGAGCTAAGCACATACGTCAGAAACCATTATTGCGCGTTCAAAAGTCGCCTAAGGTCACTATCAGCTAGC
AAATATTTCTTGTCAAAAATGCTCCACTGACGTTCCATAAATTCCCCTCGGTATCCAATTAGAGTCTCAT
ATTCACTCTCAATCCAGATCTGATCCCGGGGGGCAATAAGATATGAGCCCAGAACGACGCCCGGCCGACA
TCCGCCGTGCCACCGAGGCGGACATGCCGGCGGTCTGCACCATCGTCAACCACTACATCGAGACAAGCAC
GGTCAACTTCCGTACCGAGCCGCAGGAACCGCAGGAGTGGACGGACGACCTCGTCCGTCTGCGGGAGCGC
TATCCCTGGCTCGTCGCCGAGGTGGACGGCGAGGTCGCCGGCATCGCCTACGCGGGCCCCTGGAAGGCAC
GCAACGCCTACGACTGGACGGCCGAGTCGACCGTGTACGTCTCCCCCCGCCACCAGCGGACGGGACTGGG
CTCCACGCTCTACACCCACCTGCTGAAGTCCCTGGAGGCACAGGGCTTCAAGAGCGTGGTCGCTGTCATC
GGGCTGCCCAACGACCCGAGCGTGCGCATGCACGAGGCGCTCGGATATGCCCCCCGCGGCATGCTGCGGG
CGGCCGGCTTCAAGCACGGGAACTGGCATGACGTGGGTTTCTGGCAGCTGGACTTCAGCCTGCCGGTACC
GCCCCGTCCGGTCCTGCCCGTCACCGAGATCTGAACGGAGTGCGCGTGGCATCGCCCGAGTTGGAGCTGG
TACGGGAACTCATCGAACTCAACTGGCATACCCGCAATGGTGAGGTGGAACCGCGGCGGATCGCGTACGA
CCGTGCCCAGGAGGGGGTACCGAGCTGGGGACGTCCCCAGCTCGAATTTCCCCGATCGTTCAAACATTTG
GCAATAAAGTTTCTTAAGATTGAATCCTGTTGCCGGTCTTGCGATGATTATCATATAATTTCTGTTGAAT
TACGTTAAGCATGTAATAATTAACATGTAATGCATGACGTTATTTATGAGATGGGTTTTTATGATTAGAG
TCCCGCAATTATACATTTAATACGCGATAGAAAACAAAATATAGCGCGCAAACTAGGATAAATTATCGCG
CGCGGTGTCATCTATGTTACTAGATCGGGAATTAATAGAAATAGGCGCGCCTAATTCAGCCTAATGTGAG
TTAGCTCACTCATTAGGCACCCCAGGCTTTACACTTTATGCTTCCGGCTCGTATGTTGTGTGGAATTGTG
AGCGGATAACAATTTCACACAGGAAACAGCTATGACATGATTACGAATTGGTTCCGGAACCAATTCCCGA
TCTAGTAACATAGATGACACCGCGCGCGATAATTTATCCTAGTTTGCGCGCTATATTTTGTTTTCTATCG
CGTATTAAATGTATAATTGCGGGACTCTAATCATAAAAACCCATCTCATAAATAACGTCATGCATTACAT
GTTAATTATTACATGCTTAACGTAATTCAACAGAAATTATATGATAATCATCGCAAGACCGGCAACAGGA
TTCAATCTTAAGAAACTTTATTGCCAAATGTTTGAACGATCGGGGAAATTCGAGCTCTAAGCGCTGTTAT
CAACCACTTTGTACAAGAAAGCTGGGTCTTTCTATTTAATCACTTGTCATCGTCATCCTTGTAATCCTTG
TCATCGTCATCCTTGTAATCCTTGTCATCGTCATCCTTGTAATCGCTGTTATCAACCACATATTCATCAA
ATGAGGCGGCACTGGGATCCAACTCCTCCCAGTCCAGGTCTTTGGAGTCCGCTTCTTTGCCGATTTGGTA
GATTGGTGTTTCTAGCGGTGGAGGAGTCATGCAGCGGATGAGAGGCCAATTGATGCCCCGGAAGAATTGA
TGTTGTTTTAAGTCGTGGGCTCCCTTGTCTGACCCCAACCTCTTCTTGGGATCTCTCTGTAGCAGCCCAC
GAATAACTTGTTTGGCAGCCAAGCTTACAGGTATGGAGCTTGGGAAGGCAAGATCTTTATGCAGAACATT
TGCGAAAGTCCTTTGCCGGTTGCGTCCTCTAAAGGGTGTTCGTCCAAATAACATCTCGTACAGAAGAATA
CCTAGAGCCCACCAATCTACAGAGCTGTTGTGTCCCAAACCAAGGATAATTTCCGGCGCAATATACTCCT
CAGTTCCAACGAAGGAGTTAGACTTTGCTATTGGCTCTGTAAGGAGGATTGGTCGTAGGTTCTCCCTTGC
TCGTCTATTCTTTCGGCCAGATGGTACGACTGGTTTCAGCAGCTGAGGACGAGAGGCAGTCAAGAAGGAA
AGGTCGAAATCAGTGAGCTGCACATGCCCATCTTTTTGGACCAGAACGTTTTCAGGTTTCAGGTCCCTGT
ATACAACACCCATGCAGTGAAGATATTCGAGGGCAAGAACAATCTCGGCTGCATAAAACCTAGCAGACTC
CTCACGGAACTTCTTCTGGGGTTGTCTTTCCAAAAGCAAGAACAGCTCACCACCAGGACAAAAATCGGTG
ATGAGACACACATGTGTCCTAGTCTGGAAGGAGCCATATAACGTGGGCAAAAACGGATGATCCATTTTCT
CCAGAATTTCTCTCTCTGCCCGAGCACGGTGAACCTTATTCCGATTCACCATAACATTCTTATCCATGGC
TTTCATGGCATAGAACTCACTCGTCCCTCTCAGCTCCACCAGATGTACACTGCCGGTATCTCCACAACCA
AGAGGTTTGATTGGCCTGAAGTGGTTGAGACCCAATTTGTCTCCAGAACTGAGTATCTTTCGCATGGCAT
GCCATGTGGAACTCTGACGTTTGTGAGGCCTAGGAAAGACAACACGAGAGTGATTCGCCCACAAATCCTC
GATGCTCATATTCGCATCTGGAAGCTCCCTCACTGCTCCGTCAACATTCTTCGCTGTAGCTTGCACAATC
CTTTTGCCTTCCTCTTCAGTCTTTTCGGAGAGTCGTCGCCTGATGGGTTCGATGTGCTCACTTCCATCGA
GCTGGACTCCGATAAAATATTGCAACTCACCCTTGTTGTCCTTCATTGCTTCCAAGTGAAACAAATTCCA
AAACGGTTTTCCGCCTTTGGTGTAATTCAGAAGTTGAACAGTGATGTTTTGCTGTTGTTTGATAGCATCA
CTAATTTTCCGAACAACATCCATGTCCGTATCGGGCCCTTGCAGAAACCGACAATTTCTTCCGATAATTT
CTTCTCGAGTATACTCCGTTAACTCTAAGAAGTGGTCGGATGCGAAAATAATGGGGTTATCCGGCAATCG
AGGATCTGTAATCACGAAATTCTTCTCAATTCGCTCTAACGTTGTGGCCAAATCCATTCCCCTACGAATT
TCCTTGGCTCGCTCACTGTCATCAATACTCTCTGGCCTCTCATCCATGGTCTGTGGGGCATCATCGTCAA
GGTCCAAGTCATCGATGTCGACGACATCAGCTTCTGGCTGTTGTGATTTCGGTTTCCTGAGCATTTGCAA
CAACCCCGACGATCTGCGGTGGCTCTGCCCCCCTCGAAGGCCGCCATCAGCCATTCCAGGTTGTTCTGGG
ACATCGGTCAGTCGACTCACTGACTCACTTTTTGCCCTTGCTTTCGCCGATTGGCTACCCTCGAGCGGCA
GTGCGACAACCGACTGCGTTGAAAAGCGTGAGGGTACCTTCAACTGCAGTTCGTCTTTCAATGGAGGAAC
TGAAAACATCGATTGCATGCCTCCTTCCGAGGGCTTATCTTGCGGTGATTGGTGAGGATGTTTCAAAGCT
CCCACCAGTTCCTGAACAGAACTCGTGGCTCTGTCCTGCTGCCGAGCGTCGTATTTGATAAGTGAAGCCG
GCATTCCGTTCGGCCGAACTTCATTGGACTTGTTTCCTTCTGTGTATTTGCTGACCTCGACCTGCATTCC
AATGTATTTGAGCACTTTCCCAGTGTCGTCCTTGATAGGTGCAATTGTCAGAAGGTTCCAGAAAGGAGTT
CCGTCTTTCCTGTAATTCAGAAGTCTTCCACAATAACTCTTCCCCTCCTTGAGAGCAGTTCGAATTCTCT
CTATGTCGCTTTGGTCGGTATCAGGTCCCTGGAGAAATCGACAGTTTCTTCCGATGACCTCTCTGGGAGT
GTAACCTGTCATGGCGAAAAATCCCGCACTGGCATACAGAATGGGGAAGTCCGTGCGTGTGGCATCCGAG
ACCACAAAGGTCTGCTGGAAAGAAGCGAGAGCATCTTTCAAATCTCTAGAGACACGAGGAACCTCGCCTT
CGGATCCTTCCGAAGTTCTGCGGGACATGCCGGAGGCCGAAATCCGCTCGTCCTTGGACCCGGACGCGCG
GCCGGTCGAGGCCAGATCTGCCGTGCTCTTCATCAGCACTCCCCATTGCGCGGCTCGCTCGGCCTGCACC
TCCTCTGACAAGTCCGACGGGCCCGACACCATGGGCACCACCTTGTCGCCCCCCAGGGGAAACACACCTT
CGGGCGCCTGGAAGCCTCCTCCGGCCACTTCGCTCGGCTCCTTCTCGACCACAGCTTTGCCTTTGGCCCC
AGCCCATTCGGGCGAGGCCAAGGCTGCTGCGCCTCTGGCTCCTGGGCCAGCAGCAGCGCCGGAAGATGGC
AGCTCCAGGTCGTCCAACGAGAAATCCGTGCTCGGCTCCTTGGCCGAGCCTTTGGAAGGCGGAGCGCGCT
CGTCGACAGTAGCCAGCCACCTGTCCACTTGATCCCTGGCGCGTCCCGAGTCCGTTCTCACGCCGCGCTC
TGTGCCCAGAACTTGCTTCTCGCGCTCCTTGAGCATGGACTGCGACAGCGGCAGCGCCTGTCCGTCCGAC
CCTAACGGGCCGAGCGCGGGCAGAAGCCTGCCGGAGCCCGAGGGGCTCAGAATTTGCGAGGGTCGAATTC
CGGCCGCTGCCAAGGCATCTTCCGCAGCTGACCTCGAGAACAGCAATGCTGAGGTTTGTGGCGCCCCGCC
GAATACTTCGAGAGAGCCTCGAGCGTCTCGACCCACGTCGGGTTTTGTGGGCGTGTCCCCTTGCTTGCGC
AGATTGTAAGGCTTCGCAGACGATGAATCCGTGGAGGGCATCATGAAGCCTGCTTTTTTGTACAAACTTG
TTGATAACTCTAGAAATTGTAAATAGTAATTGTAATGTTGTTTGTTGTTTGTTGTTGTTGGTAATTGTTG
TAAAAATACACTGGTGATTTCAGCGTGTCCTCTCCAAATGAAATGAACTTCCTTATATAGAGGAAGGGTC
TTGCGAAGGATAGTGGGATTGTGCGTCATCCCTTACGTCAGTGGAGATATCACATCAATCCACTTGCTTT
GAAGACGTGGTTGGAACGTCTTCTTTTTCCACGATGCTCCTCGTGGGTGGGGGTCCATCTTTGGGACCAC
TGTCGGCAGAGGCATCTTGAACGATAGCCTTTCCTTTATCGCAATGATGGCATTTGTAGGTGCCACCTTC
CTTTTCTACTGTCCTTTTGATGAAGTGACAGATAGCTGGGCAATGGAATCCGAGGAGGTTTCCCGATATT
ACCCTTTGTTGAAAAGTCTCAATAGCCCTTTGGTCTTCTGAGACTGTATCTTTGATATTCTTGGAGTAGA
CGAGAGTGTCGTGCTCCACCATGTTCACATCAATCCACTTGCTTTGAAGACGTGGTTGGAACGTCTTCTT
TTTCCACGATGCTCCTCGTGGGTGGGGGTCCATCTTTGGGACCACTGTCGGCAGAGGCATCTTGAACGAT
AGCCTTTCCTT
